Addgene plasmid #164955: pENTR-D-TOPO-kcnmb3
Purpose: Zebrafish kcnmb3 gene CDS
Depositing lab: GuangJun Zhang. Depositing organization: Purdue University. Publication: Phylogenetic and developmental analyses indicate complex functions of Calcium-Activated Potassium Channels in zebrafish embryonic development. Silic MR, Black MM, Zhang G. Dev Dyn. 2021 Mar 16. doi: 10.1002/dvdy.329. PubMed 33728688.
Backbone
  Vector backbone: pENTR-D-TOPO
  Backbone manufacturer: Invitrogen
  Backbone size w/o insert (bp): 2580
  Total vector size (bp): 3453
  Vector type: PCR cloning vector
Growth in bacteria
  Bacterial resistance: Kanamycin, 50 μg/mL
  Growth temperature: 37°C
  Growth strain: DH5alpha
  Copy number: High Copy
Gene/Insert
  Gene/Insert name: kcnmb3 (alt name: si:ch211-38m6.7)
  Species: D. rerio (zebrafish)
  Insert size (bp): 873
  Entrez Gene: si:ch211-38m6.7
  Cloning method: TOPO Cloning
  Sequencing primers: 5′ M13F; 3′ M13R
Terms and licenses: Academic/Nonprofit Terms; Industry Terms: Not Available to Industry
How to cite: pENTR-D-TOPO-kcnmb3 was a gift from GuangJun Zhang (Addgene plasmid # 164955 ; http://n2t.net/addgene:164955 ; RRID:Addgene_164955)
