[The description below was written by a language model from this plasmid's Addgene catalogue record and pLannotate feature annotations shown in this document.]
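Description:
pENTR-D-TOPO-kcnmb3 is a Gateway entry clone built on the Invitrogen pENTR-D-TOPO backbone, a small bacterial PCR cloning vector, and carries the coding sequence of the zebrafish (Danio rerio) kcnmb3 gene, also listed as si:ch211-38m6.7. The 873 bp insert was introduced by TOPO cloning into the 2,580 bp backbone, giving a 3,453 bp plasmid. It is maintained in E. coli through a high-copy ColE1/pUC-type origin and selected with kanamycin via the aph(3')-Ia KanR gene.

In the annotated sequence, the region between attL1 and attL2 corresponds to the position of the insert, although the annotation tool did not label the kcnmb3 CDS itself. These attL sites are the substrates for the Gateway LR recombination reaction, which moves the flanked coding sequence into any attR-containing destination vector while preserving orientation. The rrnB T1 and T2 terminators upstream of attL1 limit read-through transcription from the backbone into the insert. A T7 promoter sits just beyond attL2 on the reverse strand, pointing back toward the insert, so it could be used for in vitro transcription of the strand it reads. The orientation of the CDS, and therefore whether that transcript would be antisense, is not stated in the record. The short lacZα and lacI fragments are backbone remnants with no functional role. The entry clone has no eukaryotic promoter, tag or reporter, so it is not itself an expression construct.

The stated purpose is simply to supply the zebrafish kcnmb3 CDS. The associated publication concerns calcium-activated potassium channels in zebrafish embryonic development, consistent with use as a source clone for building downstream constructs.
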