Features (pLannotate 1.2.2; 9 found; start..end, strand, type, name):
     35..62      -  terminator     rrnB T2 terminator: transcription terminator T2 from the E. coli rrnB gene
    194..237     +  terminator     rrnB T1 terminator: Escherichia coli rrnB; transcription terminator T1 from the E. coli rrnB gene
    284..320     -  CDS            lacZα (fragment): LacZα fragment of β-galactosidase; lacZ fragment
    336..435     +  protein_bind   attL1: mutant version of attL; recombination site for the Gateway® LR reaction LR Clonase™
   1345..1444    -  protein_bind   attL2: mutant version of attL; recombination site for the Gateway® LR reaction LR Clonase™
   1462..1480    -  promoter       T7 promoter: promoter for bacteriophage T7 RNA polymerase
   1614..2423    +  CDS            KanR: aminoglycoside phosphotransferase; aph(3')-Ia; confers resistance to kanamycin in bacteria or G418 (Geneticin®) in eukaryotes
   2570..3158    +  rep_origin     ori: high-copy-number ColE1/pMB1/pBR322/pUC origin of replication
   3341..3433    +  CDS            lacI (fragment): lac repressor; lacI; The lac repressor binds to the lac operator to inhibit transcription in E. coli. This inhibition can be relieved by adding lactose or isopropyl-β-D-thiogalactopyranoside (IPTG).
>Addgene plasmid #164955 | pENTR-D-TOPO-kcnmb3 | addgene full sequence | sequence record 327165 | Addgene NGS Result
GTACCGCTAGCCAGGAAGAGTTTGTAGAAACGCAAAAAGGCCATCCGTCAGGATGGCCTTCTGCTTAGTT
TGATGCCTGGCAGTTTATGGCGGGCGTCCTGCCCGCCACCCTCCGGGCCGTTGCTTCACAACGTTCAAAT
CCGCTCCCGGCGGATTTGTCCTACTCAGGAGAGCGTTCACCGACAAACAACAGATAAAACGAAAGGCCCA
GTCTTCCGACTGAGCCTTTCGTTTTATTTGATGCCTGGCAGTTCCCTACTCTCGCGTTAACGCTAGCATG
GATGTTTTCCCAGTCACGACGTTGTAAAACGACGGCCAGTCTTAAGCTCGGGCCCCAAATAATGATTTTA
TTTTGACTGATAGTGACCTGTTCGTTGCAACAAATTGATGAGCAATGCTTTTTTATAATGCCAACTTTGT
ACAAAAAAGCAGGCTCCGCGGCCGCCCCCTTCACCATGCTGCTGAATCAGTCCCCTCGGGGGTCTTTCAG
TGTTCCTGTTAACATCACCCTGCAGGGTGCGCGGCGGCGACACATGCGGGATGTAATCCACCATCAGGCC
CAGCTGCATGATTCTGGGGGGAACTGGAGGAAAGAGAGGGAGCTGAAGTGCAACGAGGAAGCCCGGGCTC
AAATCCCAGACTCCAGTGTCGGAGAAGACAGAGCCGTCCTCCTGGGCTTCCTCATGATGACCTGCTCCAT
CCTCATGTACCTGATGGTGGGAATCTTAATGGTCAAACCGTGCATCCATAGTGATTGGATAAGTTCTGTG
AACTGCTCACTGGTGCACATTGATTTGTCGGATGAAGTGATGGACTGCCGTGGCATTGTTAACTTCAAAT
GCCTGCGTGCTTTAGTAAACATCACAACCTCTAACAAAACGTCATCGCTTCAACTTTACTATGATGAAGA
CGCTGTGAATTCCAGGCTTAAGACAAACTCTTTCTCCCAGTGTTTCTACACTCCCAAATGCCAACGAAAC
AAGACGGAACAAGAAACCGAGGCCCGTAACATCAAACAAGCATTAATTACACAAAGGGAAAACCTGACAT
GCTTTCTCAGCCCTTCACACCCAGAAGACGCCATCTGCAGGAGAAAATATAACTTAGAAATGGCCCTGTA
TTACTTGCTGTGGCCCAGCCTCATGTTGTTTGGCGGGATCGTCCTGGTGGGACTAGTGAAGCTCAACCAG
CATCTGGCTTTGCTCTGCTCTGAGATCAGCAGGGATGAGTTTCTGGACAATCAGAGTAACCAGGCAGAGG
GAAGGATCTACCAGCTCTTGAAATGCAGATCTGGAGAGACCGCAGAGCAGCATAAACCACTTAGCTAGAA
GGGTGGGCGCGCCGACCCAGCTTTCTTGTACAAAGTTGGCATTATAAGAAAGCATTGCTTATCAATTTGT
TGCAACGAACAGGTCACTATCAGTCAAAATAAAATCATTATTTGCCATCCAGCTGATATCCCCTATAGTG
AGTCGTATTACATGGTCATAGCTGTTTCCTGGCAGCTCTGGCCCGTGTCTCAAAATCTCTGATGTTACAT
TGCACAAGATAAAAATATATCATCATGAACAATAAAACTGTCTGCTTACATAAACAGTAATACAAGGGGT
GTTATGAGCCATATTCAACGGGAAACGTCGAGGCCGCGATTAAATTCCAACATGGATGCTGATTTATATG
GGTATAAATGGGCTCGCGATAATGTCGGGCAATCAGGTGCGACAATCTATCGCTTGTATGGGAAGCCCGA
TGCGCCAGAGTTGTTTCTGAAACATGGCAAAGGTAGCGTTGCCAATGATGTTACAGATGAGATGGTCAGA
CTAAACTGGCTGACGGAATTTATGCCTCTTCCGACCATCAAGCATTTTATCCGTACTCCTGATGATGCAT
GGTTACTCACCACTGCGATCCCCGGAAAAACAGCATTCCAGGTATTAGAAGAATATCCTGATTCAGGTGA
AAATATTGTTGATGCGCTGGCAGTGTTCCTGCGCCGGTTGCATTCGATTCCTGTTTGTAATTGTCCTTTT
AACAGCGATCGCGTATTTCGTCTCGCTCAGGCGCAATCACGAATGAATAACGGTTTGGTTGATGCGAGTG
ATTTTGATGACGAGCGTAATGGCTGGCCTGTTGAACAAGTCTGGAAAGAAATGCATAAACTTTTGCCATT
CTCACCGGATTCAGTCGTCACTCATGGTGATTTCTCACTTGATAACCTTATTTTTGACGAGGGGAAATTA
ATAGGTTGTATTGATGTTGGACGAGTCGGAATCGCAGACCGATACCAGGATCTTGCCATCCTATGGAACT
GCCTCGGTGAGTTTTCTCCTTCATTACAGAAACGGCTTTTTCAAAAATATGGTATTGATAATCCTGATAT
GAATAAATTGCAGTTTCATTTGATGCTCGATGAGTTTTTCTAATCAGAATTGGTTAATTGGTTGTAACAC
TGGCAGAGCATTACGCTGACTTGACGGGACGGCGCAAGCTCATGACCAAAATCCCTTAACGTGAGTTACG
CGTCGTTCCACTGAGCGTCAGACCCCGTAGAAAAGATCAAAGGATCTTCTTGAGATCCTTTTTTTCTGCG
CGTAATCTGCTGCTTGCAAACAAAAAAACCACCGCTACCAGCGGTGGTTTGTTTGCCGGATCAAGAGCTA
CCAACTCTTTTTCCGAAGGTAACTGGCTTCAGCAGAGCGCAGATACCAAATACTGTTCTTCTAGTGTAGC
CGTAGTTAGGCCACCACTTCAAGAACTCTGTAGCACCGCCTACATACCTCGCTCTGCTAATCCTGTTACC
AGTGGCTGCTGCCAGTGGCGATAAGTCGTGTCTTACCGGGTTGGACTCAAGACGATAGTTACCGGATAAG
GCGCAGCGGTCGGGCTGAACGGGGGGTTCGTGCACACAGCCCAGCTTGGAGCGAACGACCTACACCGAAC
TGAGATACCTACAGCGTGAGCTATGAGAAAGCGCCACGCTTCCCGAAGGGAGAAAGGCGGACAGGTATCC
GGTAAGCGGCAGGGTCGGAACAGGAGAGCGCACGAGGGAGCTTCCAGGGGGAAACGCCTGGTATCTTTAT
AGTCCTGTCGGGTTTCGCCACCTCTGACTTGAGCGTCGATTTTTGTGATGCTCGTCAGGGGGGCGGAGCC
TATGGAAAAACGCCAGCAACGCGGCCTTTTTACGGTTCCTGGCCTTTTGCTGGCCTTTTGCTCACATGTT
CTTTCCTGCGTTATCCCCTGATTCTGTGGATAACCGTATTACCGCCTTTGAGTGAGCTGATACCGCTCGC
CGCAGCCGAACGACCGAGCGCAGCGAGTCAGTGAGCGAGGAAGCGGAAGAGCGCCCAATACGCAAACCGC
CTCTCCCCGCGCGTTGGCCGATTCATTAATGCAGCTGGCACGACAGGTTTCCCGACTGGAAAGCGGGCAG
TGAGCGCAACGCAATTAATACGC
